Addgene plasmid #218327: pQLL-Tc1-8B_DR[EF1α-copGFP]
Purpose: Donor plasmid of Tc1-8B_DR Transposon with copGFP mammalian expression cassette
Depositing lab: Haoyi Wang. Depositing organization: Institute of Zoology, Chinese Academy of Sciences. Publication: Heterologous survey of 130 DNA transposons in human cells highlights their functional divergence and expands the genome engineering toolbox. Zhang T, Tan S, Tang N, Li Y, Zhang C, Sun J, Guo Y, Gao H, Cai Y, Sun W, Wang C, Fu L, Ma H, Wu Y, Hu X, Zhang X, Gee P, Yan W, Zhao Y, Chen Q, Guo B, Wang H, Zhang YE. Cell. 2024 Jul 11;187(14):3741-3760.e30. doi: 10.1016/j.cell.2024.05.007. Epub 2024 Jun 5. PubMed 38843831.
Backbone
  Vector backbone: pQLL
  Vector type: Mammalian Expression
Growth in bacteria
  Bacterial resistance: Ampicillin, 100 μg/mL
  Growth temperature: 37°C
  Growth strain: DH5alpha
  Copy number: Low Copy
Gene/Insert
  Gene/Insert name: copGFP mammalian expression cassette
  Species: Synthetic
  Cloning method: Restriction Enzyme; 5′ cloning site Unknown (unknown if destroyed); 3′ cloning site Unknown (unknown if destroyed)
Terms and licenses: Academic/Nonprofit Terms; Industry Terms: Not Available to Industry
How to cite: pQLL-Tc1-8B_DR[EF1α-copGFP] was a gift from Haoyi Wang (Addgene plasmid # 218327 ; http://n2t.net/addgene:218327 ; RRID:Addgene_218327)
