[The description below was written by a language model from this plasmid's Addgene catalogue record and pLannotate feature annotations shown in this document.]
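Description:
pQLL-Tc1-8B_DR[EF1α-copGFP] is the donor half of a two-component DNA transposon system, built on the pQLL backbone and catalogued as a mammalian expression vector. According to the record it carries a Tc1-8B_DR transposon whose cargo is a synthetic copGFP expression cassette. The transposon terminal repeats themselves are not annotated in the feature table, which is expected for a newly characterised element, so their positions cannot be read from the record. They presumably lie in the unannotated stretches flanking the cassette. No transposase coding sequence is annotated, consistent with a donor plasmid that relies on transposase supplied from a separate source.

The cassette lies on the reverse strand and spans the numbering origin of the circular 4,897 nt sequence. It comprises a human EF-1α promoter fragment and a truncated EF-1α intron A, followed by the green fluorescent protein ORF (annotated as ppluGFP2, the Pontellina plumata protein from which copGFP derives). An SV40 poly(A) signal sits immediately downstream but is annotated on the opposite strand. The short CMV enhancer, SV40 large T antigen, lacZα and RSF ori hits are small fragments and probably not functional units.

For propagation in E. coli the backbone provides a ColE1/pUC-type origin together with rop, which matches the low-copy listing. It also carries an ampicillin resistance gene driven by the cat promoter. These bacterial elements are insulated by T3Te, T7Te and tonB terminators. The plasmid comes from a survey of DNA transposon activity in human cells. Stable GFP fluorescence after co-delivery with the matching transposase would report genomic integration of the cargo.
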