Features (pLannotate 1.2.2; 15 found; start..end, strand, type, name):
      5..702     -  promoter       EF-1α promoter (fragment): strong constitutive promoter for human elongation factor EF-1α
    704..721     -  enhancer       CMV enhancer (fragment): human cytomegalovirus immediate early enhancer
   1151..1171    +  CDS            lacZα (fragment): LacZα fragment of β-galactosidase; lacZ fragment
   1230..1259    +  terminator     T3Te terminator: phage T3 early transcription terminator
   1281..1868    +  rep_origin     ori: high-copy-number ColE1/pMB1/pBR322/pUC origin of replication
   1880..1907    -  terminator     T7Te terminator: phage T7 early transcription terminator
   1931..2122    -  CDS            rop: Rop protein, which maintains plasmids at low copy number; rop
   2123..2983    -  CDS            AmpR: β-lactamase; bla; confers resistance to ampicillin, carbenicillin, and related antibiotics
   2984..3086    -  promoter       cat promoter: promoter of the E. coli cat gene encoding chloramphenicol acetyltransferase
   3087..3118    -  terminator     tonB terminator: bidirectional E. coli tonB-P14 transcription terminator
   3157..3194    +  rep_origin     RSF ori (fragment): Plasmids containing the RSF 1030 origin of replication can be propagated in E. coli cells that contain additional plasmids with compatible origins.
   3500..3568    +  CDS            large T antigen (fragment): large T antigen from SV40 (simian virus 40)
   3591..3672    +  polyA_signal   SV40 poly(A) signal: SV40 polyadenylation signal
   3715..4380    -  CDS            ppluGFP2: ppluGFP2 is a basic (constitutively fluorescent) green fluorescent protein published in 2004, derived from Pontellina plumata.
   4431..4634    -  intron         EF-1α intron A: truncated intron upstream of the start codon of human EF-1α
>Addgene plasmid #218327 | pQLL-Tc1-8B_DR[EF1α-copGFP] | addgene full sequence | sequence record 443610 | Addgene NGS Result
GGCGAGCTTGAGACTACCCCCGTCCGATTCTCGGTGGCCGCGCTCGCAGGCCCCGCCTCGCCGAACATGT
GCGCTGGGACGCACGGGCCCCGTCGCCGCCCGCGGCCCCAAAAACCGAAATACCAGTGTGCAGATCTTGG
CCCGCATTTACAAGACTATCTTGCCAGAAAAAAAGCGTCGCAGCAGGTCATCAAAAATTTTAAATGGCTA
GAGACTTATCGAAAGCAGCGAGACAGGCGCGAAGGTGCCACCAGATTCGCACGCGGCGGCCCCAGCGCCC
AGGCCAGGCCTCAACTCAAGCACGAGGCGAAGGGGCTCCTTAAGCGCAAGGCCTCGAACTCTCCCACCCA
CTTCCAACCCGAAGCTCGGGATCAAGAATCACGTACTGCAGCCAGGTGGAAGTAATTCAAGGCACGCAAG
GGCCATAACCCGTAAAGAGGCCAGGCCCGCGGGAACCACACACGGCACTTACCTGTGTTCTGGCGGCAAA
CCCGTTGCGAAAAAGAACGTTCACGGCGACTACTGCACTTATATACGGTTCTCCCCCACCCTCGGGAAAA
AGGCGGAGCCAGTACACGACATCACTTTCCCAGTTTACCCCGCGCCACCTTCTCTAGGCACCGGGTCAAT
TGCCGACCCCTCCCCCCAACTTCTCGGGGACTGTGGGCGATGTGCGCTCTGCCCACTGACGGGCACCGGA
GCCACTAGTCAATAATCAATGCCTCTAGCACCGGTGAAGTCTTTCCTGTGTGCCTCCTGAGTAATGAGAA
GCCTTTATAGGCCATCAATTAGGACTAAAGCAGCTGATATCAATTAGTACTGATAGGGAGCAGGGTTTTT
CTCTCAATACTGACAGATCTCCTGACTTTCTATGCCATTTTGCACCTTGTTATCTTCATGTGTTCAATAC
TTATTCCCTGTGTCATTTCACTTTATTTATTATGACTCAACTTGTATACTTAAATGTTCTGATTTCTTTG
TATGAATTCAATATTTGGCTTGATGGCTACATCTGGTAGGAATTTTGTGTCAGTAGCCCACTTAGAAATC
CCCTTACTGATAAAAATGCTGATGTGTCAAATACTTATTTTCCCCGCTGTACATATGAGAGACGCAAGAC
ACTGCGGATCGAGACGCATTGCGTGGTTCGACTGGCCGTCGTTTTACAACGAAAGGGCCTCGTGATACGC
CTATTGACTCCAGCGTAACTGGACTGCAATCAACTCACTGGCTCACCTTCACGGGTGGGCCTTTCTTCGG
TAGAAAATCAAAGGATCTTCTTGAGATCCTTTTTTTCTGCGCGTAATCTGCTGCTTGCAAACAAAAAAAC
CACCGCTACCAGCGGTGGTTTGTTTGCCGGATCAAGAGCTACCAACTCTTTTTCCGAGGTAACTGGCTTC
AGCAGAGCGCAGATACCAAATACTGTTCTTCTAGTGTAGCCGTAGTTAGGCCACCACTTCAAGAACTCTG
TAGCACCGCCTACATACCTCGCTCTGCTAATCCTGTTACCAGTGGCTGCTGCCAGTGGCGATAAGTCGTG
TCTTACCGGGTTGGACTCAAGACGATAGTTACCGGATAAGGCGCAGCGGTCGGGCTGAACGGGGGGTTCG
TGCACACAGCCCAGCTTGGAGCGAACGACCTACACCGAACTGAGATACCTACAGCGTGAGCTATGAGAAA
GCGCCACGCTTCCCGAAGGGAGAAAGGCGGACAGGTATCCGGTAAGCGGCAGGGTCGGAACAGGAGAGCG
CACGAGGGAGCTTCCAGGGGGAAACGCCTGGTATCTTTATAGTCCTGTCGGGTTTCGCCACCTCTGACTT
GAGCATCGATTTTTGTGATGCTCGTCAGGGGGGCGGAGCCTATGGAAAAACGCCAGCAACGCAGAAAGGC
CCACCCGAAGGTGAGCCAGGTGATTACATTTGGGCCCTCATCAGAGGTTTTCACCGTCATCACCGAAACG
CGCGAGGCAGCTGCGGTAAAGCTCATCAGCGTGGTCGTGAAGCGATTCACAGATGTCTGCCTGTTCATCC
GCGTCCAGCTCGTTGAGTTTCTCCAGAAGCGTTAATGTCTGGCTTCTGATAAAGCGGGCCATGTTAAGGG
CGGTTTTTTCCTGTTTGGTCACTTACCAATGCTTAATCAGTGAGGCACCTATCTCAGCGATCTGTCTATT
TCGTTCATCCATAGTTGCCTGACTCCCCGTCGTGTAGATAACTACGATGCGGGAGGGCTTACCATCTGGC
CCCAGTTCTGCAATGATACCGCGGGACCCACGCTCACCGGCTCCAGATTTATCAGCAATAAACCAGCCAG
CCGGGAGGGCCGAGCGCAGAAGTGATCCTGCAACTTTATCCGCCTCCATCCAGTCTATTAATTGTTGCCG
GGAAGCTAGAGTAAGTAGTTCGCCAGTTAATAGTTTGCGCAACGTTGTTGCCATTGCTACAGGCATCGTG
GTGTCACGCTCGTCGTTTGGTATGGCTTCATTCAGCTCCGGTTCCCAACGATCAAGGCGAGTTACATGAT
CCCCCATGTTGTGCAAAAAAGCGGTTAGCTCCTTCGGTCCTCCGATCGTTGCCAGAAGTAAGTTGGCCGC
AGTGTTATCACTCATGGTTATGGCAGCACTGCATAATTCTCTTACTGTCATGCCATCCGTGAGATGCTTT
TCTGTGACTGGTGAGTACTCAACCAAGTCATTCTGAGAATAGTGTATGCGGCGACCGAGTTGCTCTTGCC
CGGCGTCAATACGGGATAATACCGCGCCACATAGCAGAACTTTAAAAGTGCTCATCATTGGAAAACGTTC
TTCGGGGCGTAAACTCTCAAGGATCTTACCGCTGTTGAGATCCAGTTCGATGTAACCCACTCGTGCACCC
AACTGATCTTCAGCATCTTTTACTTTCACCAGCGTTTCTGGGTGAGCAAAAACAGGAAGGCAAAATGCCG
CAAAAAAGGGAATAAGGGCGACACGGAAATGTTGAATACTCATTTTAGCTTCCTTAGCTCCTGAAAATCT
CGATAACTCAAAAAATACGCCCGGTAGTGATCTTATTTCATTATGGTGAAAGTTGGAACCTCTTACGTGC
CGATCAAGTCAAAAGCCTCCGGTCGGAGGCTTTTGACTTTCTGCTATGGAGGTCAGGTATGATTTAAATG
GTCAGTAACGACCGAGCGCAGCGAGTCAGTGAGCGAGGAAGCGGCACACAGGAAACAGCTATGACCGTCT
CGGTTGGCAGTGACTCCGTCTCTGGGCCCTACAGCGGGGAAAATAAGTATTTGACACATCAGCATTTTTA
TCAGTAAGGGGATTTCTAAGTGGGCTACTGACACAAAATTCCTACCAGATGTAGCCATCAAGCCAAATAT
TGAATTCATACAAAGAAATCAGAACATTTAAGTATACAAGTTGAGTCATAATAAATAAAGTGAAATGACA
CAGGGAATAAGTATTGAACACACTTTACCTCGAGGGCGCGCCCTCGCCCTTTGGTCTCCCCCTCTTAAGT
ACCACATTTGTAGAGGTTTTACTTGCTTTAAAAAACCTCCCACACCTCCCCCTGAACCTGAAACATAAAA
TGAATGCAATTGTTGTTGTTAACTTGTTTATTGCAGCTTATAATGGTTACAAATAAAGCAATAGCATCAC
AAATTTCACAAATAAAGCATTTTTTTCACTGCATTCTAGTTGTGGTTTGTCCAAACTCATCGAGCTCGAG
ATCTGGCGAAGGCGATGGGGGTCTTGAAGGCGTGCTGGTACTCCACGATGCCCAGCTCGGTGTTGCTGTG
CAGCTCCTCCACGCGGCGGAAGGCGAACATGGGGCCCCCGTTCTGCAGGATGCTGGGGTGGATGGCGCTC
TTGAAGTGCATGTGGCTGTCCACCACGAAGCTGTAGTAGCCGCCGTCGCGCAGGCTGAAGGTGCGGGCGA
AGCTGCCCACCAGCACGTTATCGCCCATGGGGTGCAGGTGCTCCACGGTGGCGTTGCTGCGGATGATCTT
GTCGGTGAAGATCACGCTGTCCTCGGGGAAGCCGGTGCCCACCACCTTGAAGTCGCCGATCACGCGGCCG
GCCTCGTAGCGGTAGCTGAAGCTCACGTGCAGCACGCCGCCGTCCTCGTACTTCTCGATGCGGGTGTTGG
TGTAGCCGCCGTTGTTGATGGCGTGCAGGAAGGGGTTCTCGTAGCCGCTGGGGTAGGTGCCGAAGTGGTA
GAAGCCGTAGCCCATCACGTGGCTCAGCAGGTAGGGGCTGAAGGTCAGGGCGCCTTTGGTGCTCTTCATC
TTGTTGGTCATGCGGCCCTGCTCGGGGGTGCCCTCTCCGCCGCCCACCAGCTCGAACTCCACGCCGTTCA
GGGTGCCGGTGATGCGGCACTCGATCTTCATGGCGGGCATGGTGGCGACCGGTAGCGCTAGCGGCTTCGG
TACCGGATCCCTCACGACACCTGAAATGGAAGAAAAAAACTTTGAACCACTGTCTGAGGCTTGAGAATGA
ACCAAGATCCAAACTCAAAAAGGGCAAATTCCAAGGAGAATTACATCAAGTGCCAAGCTGGCCTAACTTC
AGTCTCCACCCACTCAGTGTGGGGAAACTCCATCGCATAAAACCCCTCCCCCCAACCTAAAGACGACGTA
CTCCAAAAGCTCGAGAACTAATCGAGGTGCCTGGACGGCGCCCGGTACTCAGTGGAGTCACATGAAGCGA
CGGCTGAGGACGGAAAGGCCCTTTTCCTTTGTGTGGGTGACTCACCCGCCCGCTCTCCCGAGCGCCGCGT
CCTCCATTTTGAGCTCCCTGCAGCAGGGCCGGGAAGCGGCCATCTTTCCGCTCACGCAACTGGTGCCGAC
CGGGCCAGCCTTGCCGCCCAGGGCGGGGCGATACACGGCGGCGCGAGGCCAGGCACCAGAGCAGGCC
